>Addgene plasmid #63710 | pSLQ1371_sgNanog | depositor full sequence | sequence record 107403 | pSLQ1371_sgNanog sequence 8319 bps
GCTTAAGCGGTCGACGGATCGGGAGATCTCCCGATCCCCTATGGTGCACTCTCAGTACAATCTGCTCTGA
TGCCGCATAGTTAAGCCAGTATCTGCTCCCTGCTTGTGTGTTGGAGGTCGCTGAGTAGTGCGCGAGCAAA
ATTTAAGCTACAACAAGGCAAGGCTTGACCGACAATTGCATGAAGAATCTGCTTAGGGTTAGGCGTTTTG
CGCTGCTTCGCGATGTACGGGCCAGATATACGCGTTGACATTGATTATTGACTAGTTATTAATAGTAATC
AATTACGGGGTCATTAGTTCATAGCCCATATATGGAGTTCCGCGTTACATAACTTACGGTAAATGGCCCG
CCTGGCTGACCGCCCAACGACCCCCGCCCATTGACGTCAATAATGACGTATGTTCCCATAGTAACGCCAA
TAGGGACTTTCCATTGACGTCAATGGGTGGAGTATTTACGGTAAACTGCCCACTTGGCAGTACATCAAGT
GTATCATATGCCAAGTACGCCCCCTATTGACGTCAATGACGGTAAATGGCCCGCCTGGCATTATGCCCAG
TACATGACCTTATGGGACTTTCCTACTTGGCAGTACATCTACGTATTAGTCATCGCTATTACCATGGTGA
TGCGGTTTTGGCAGTACATCAATGGGCGTGGATAGCGGTTTGACTCACGGGGATTTCCAAGTCTCCACCC
CATTGACGTCAATGGGAGTTTGTTTTGGCACCAAAATCAACGGGACTTTCCAAAATGTCGTAACAACTCC
GCCCCATTGACGCAAATGGGCGGTAGGCGTGTACGGTGGGAGGTCTATATAAGCAGCGCGTTTTGCCTGT
ACTGGGTCTCTCTGGTTAGACCAGATCTGAGCCTGGGAGCTCTCTGGCTAACTAGGGAACCCACTGCTTA
AGCCTCAATAAAGCTTGCCTTGAGTGCTTCAAGTAGTGTGTGCCCGTCTGTTGTGTGACTCTGGTAACTA
GAGATCCCTCAGACCCTTTTAGTCAGTGTGGAAAATCTCTAGCAGTGGCGCCCGAACAGGGACTTGAAAG
CGAAAGGGAAACCAGAGGAGCTCTCTCGACGCAGGACTCGGCTTGCTGAAGCGCGCACGGCAAGAGGCGA
GGGGCGGCGACTGGTGAGTACGCCAAAAATTTTGACTAGCGGAGGCTAGAAGGAGAGAGATGGGTGCGAG
AGCGTCAGTATTAAGCGGGGGAGAATTAGATCGCGATGGGAAAAAATTCGGTTAAGGCCAGGGGGAAAGA
AAAAATATAAATTAAAACATATAGTATGGGCAAGCAGGGAGCTAGAACGATTCGCAGTTAATCCTGGCCT
GTTAGAAACATCAGAAGGCTGTAGACAAATACTGGGACAGCTACAACCATCCCTTCAGACAGGATCAGAA
GAACTTAGATCATTATATAATACAGTAGCAACCCTCTATTGTGTGCATCAAAGGATAGAGATAAAAGACA
CCAAGGAAGCTTTAGACAAGATAGAGGAAGAGCAAAACAAAAGTAAGACCACCGCACAGCAAGCGGCCGG
CCGCGCTGATCTTCAGACCTGGAGGAGGAGATATGAGGGACAATTGGAGAAGTGAATTATATAAATATAA
AGTAGTAAAAATTGAACCATTAGGAGTAGCACCCACCAAGGCAAAGAGAAGAGTGGTGCAGAGAGAAAAA
AGAGCAGTGGGAATAGGAGCTTTGTTCCTTGGGTTCTTGGGAGCAGCAGGAAGCACTATGGGCGCAGCGT
CAATGACGCTGACGGTACAGGCCAGACAATTATTGTCTGGTATAGTGCAGCAGCAGAACAATTTGCTGAG
GGCTATTGAGGCGCAACAGCATCTGTTGCAACTCACAGTCTGGGGCATCAAGCAGCTCCAGGCAAGAATC
CTGGCTGTGGAAAGATACCTAAAGGATCAACAGCTCCTGGGGATTTGGGGTTGCTCTGGAAAACTCATTT
GCACCACTGCTGTGCCTTGGAATGCTAGTTGGAGTAATAAATCTCTGGAACAGATTTGGAATCACACGAC
CTGGATGGAGTGGGACAGAGAAATTAACAATTACACAAGCTTAATACACTCCTTAATTGAAGAATCGCAA
AACCAGCAAGAAAAGAATGAACAAGAATTATTGGAATTAGATAAATGGGCAAGTTTGTGGAATTGGTTTA
ACATAACAAATTGGCTGTGGTATATAAAATTATTCATAATGATAGTAGGAGGCTTGGTAGGTTTAAGAAT
AGTTTTTGCTGTACTTTCTATAGTGAATAGAGTTAGGCAGGGATATTCACCATTATCGTTTCAGACCCAC
CTCCCAACCCCGAGGGGACCCGACAGGCCCGAAGGAATAGAAGAAGAAGGTGGAGAGAGAGACAGAGACA
GATCCATTCGATTAGTGAACGGATCGGCACTGCGTGCGCCAATTCTGCAGACAAATGGCAGTATTCATCC
ACAATTTTAAAAGAAAAGGGGGGATTGGGGGGTACAGTGCAGGGGAAAGAATAGTAGACATAATAGCAAC
AGACATACAAACTAAAGAATTACAAAAACAAATTACAAAAATTCAAAATTTTCGGGTTTATTACAGGGAC
AGCAGAGATCCAGTTTGGTTAGTACCGGGCCCGCTCTAGAGATCCGACGCGCCATCTCTAGGCCCGCGCC
GGCCCCCTCGCACGGACTTGTGGGAGAAGCTCGGCTACTCCCCTGCCCCGGTTAATTTGCATATAATATT
TCCTAGTAACTATAGAGGCTTAATGTGCGATAAAAGACAGATAATCTGTTCTTTTTAATACTAGCTACAT
TTTACATGATAGGCTTGGATTTCTATAACTTCGTATAGCATACATTATACGAAGTTATAAACAGCACAAA
AGGAAACTCACCCTAACTGTAAAGTAATTGTGTGTTTTGAGACTATAAGTATCCCTTGGAGAACCACCTT
GTTGGCGTAAGTCTCATATTTCACCGTTTAAGAGCTATGCTGGAAACAGCATAGCAAGTTTAAATAAGGC
TAGTCCGTTATCAACTTGAAAAAGTGGCACCGAGTCGGTGCTTTTTTTCTCGAGTACTAGGATCCATTAG
GCGGCCGCGTGGATAACCGTATTACCGCCATGCATTAGTTATTAATAGTAATCAATTACGGGGTCATTAG
TTCATAGCCCATATATGGAGTTCCGCGTTACATAACTTACGGTAAATGGCCCGCCTGGCTGACCGCCCAA
CGACCCCCGCCCATTGACGTCAATAATGACGTATGTTCCCATAGTAACGCCAATAGGGACTTTCCATTGA
CGTCAATGGGTGGAGTATTTACGGTAAACTGCCCACTTGGCAGTACATCAAGTGTATCATATGCCAAGTA
CGCCCCCTATTGACGTCAATGACGGTAAATGGCCCGCCTGGCATTATGCCCAGTACATGACCTTATGGGA
CTTTCCTACTTGGCAGTACATCTACGTATTAGTCATCGCTATTACCATGGTGATGCGGTTTTGGCAGTAC
ATCAATGGGCGTGGATAGCGGTTTGACTCACGGGGATTTCCAAGTCTCCACCCCATTGACGTCAATGGGA
GTTTGTTTTGGCACCAAAATCAACGGGACTTTCCAAAATGTCGTAACAACTCCGCCCCATTGACGCAAAT
GGGCGGTAGGCGTGTACGGTGGGAGGTCTATATAAGCAGAGCTGGTTTAGTGAACCGTCAGATCCGCTAG
CCCACCATGACCGAGTACAAGCCCACGGTGCGCCTCGCCACCCGCGACGACGTCCCCCGGGCCGTACGCA
CCCTCGCCGCCGCGTTCGCCGACTACCCCGCCACGCGCCACACCGTCGACCCGGACCGCCACATCGAGCG
GGTCACCGAGCTGCAAGAACTCTTCCTCACGCGCGTCGGGCTCGACATCGGCAAGGTGTGGGTCGCGGAC
GACGGCGCCGCGGTGGCGGTCTGGACCACGCCGGAGAGCGTCGAAGCGGGGGCGGTGTTCGCCGAGATCG
GCCCGCGCATGGCCGAGTTGAGCGGTTCCCGGCTGGCCGCGCAGCAACAGATGGAAGGCCTCCTGGCGCC
GCACCGGCCCAAGGAGCCCGCGTGGTTCCTGGCCACCGTCGGCGTCTCGCCCGACCACCAGGGCAAGGGT
CTGGGCAGCGCCGTCGTGCTCCCCGGAGTGGAGGCGGCCGAGCGCGCCGGGGTGCCCGCCTTCCTGGAGA
CCTCCGCGCCCCGCAACCTCCCCTTCTACGAGCGGCTCGGCTTCACCGTCACCGCCGACGTCGAGGTGCC
CGAAGGACCGCGCACCTGGTGCATGACCCGCAAGCCCGGTGCCGGATCGGGAGAGGGCAGAGGAAGTCTG
CTAACATGCGGTGACGTCGAGGAGAATCCTGGCCCACCGGTCGCCACCATGGTGAGCAAGGGCGAGGAGG
ATAACATGGCCATCATCAAGGAGTTCATGCGCTTCAAGGTGCACATGGAGGGCTCCGTGAACGGCCACGA
GTTCGAGATCGAGGGCGAGGGCGAGGGCCGCCCCTACGAGGGCACCCAGACCGCCAAGCTGAAGGTGACC
AAGGGTGGCCCCCTGCCCTTCGCCTGGGACATCCTGTCCCCTCAGTTCATGTACGGCTCCAAGGCCTACG
TGAAGCACCCCGCCGACATCCCCGACTACTTGAAGCTGTCCTTCCCCGAGGGCTTCAAGTGGGAGCGCGT
GATGAACTTCGAGGACGGCGGCGTGGTGACCGTGACCCAGGACTCCTCCCTGCAGGACGGCGAGTTCATC
TACAAGGTGAAGCTGCGCGGCACCAACTTCCCCTCCGACGGCCCCGTAATGCAGAAGAAGACCATGGGCT
GGGAGGCCTCCTCCGAGCGGATGTACCCCGAGGACGGCGCCCTGAAGGGCGAGATCAAGCAGAGGCTGAA
GCTGAAGGACGGCGGCCACTACGACGCTGAGGTCAAGACCACCTACAAGGCCAAGAAGCCCGTGCAGCTG
CCCGGCGCCTACAACGTCAACATCAAGTTGGACATCACCTCCCACAACGAGGACTACACCATCGTGGAAC
AGTACGAACGCGCCGAGGGCCGCCACTCCACCGGCGGCATGGACGAGCTGTACAAGTAAGAATTCGTCGA
GGGACCTAATAACTTCGTATAGCATACATTATACGAAGTTATACATGTTTAAGGGTTCCGGTTCCACTAG
GTACAATTCGATATCAAGCTTATCGATAATCAACCTCTGGATTACAAAATTTGTGAAAGATTGACTGGTA
TTCTTAACTATGTTGCTCCTTTTACGCTATGTGGATACGCTGCTTTAATGCCTTTGTATCATGCTATTGC
TTCCCGTATGGCTTTCATTTTCTCCTCCTTGTATAAATCCTGGTTGCTGTCTCTTTATGAGGAGTTGTGG
CCCGTTGTCAGGCAACGTGGCGTGGTGTGCACTGTGTTTGCTGACGCAACCCCCACTGGTTGGGGCATTG
CCACCACCTGTCAGCTCCTTTCCGGGACTTTCGCTTTCCCCCTCCCTATTGCCACGGCGGAACTCATCGC
CGCCTGCCTTGCCCGCTGCTGGACAGGGGCTCGGCTGTTGGGCACTGACAATTCCGTGGTGTTGTCGGGG
AAATCATCGTCCTTTCCTTGGCTGCTCGCCTGTGTTGCCACCTGGATTCTGCGCGGGACGTCCTTCTGCT
ACGTCCCTTCGGCCCTCAATCCAGCGGACCTTCCTTCCCGCGGCCTGCTGCCGGCTCTGCGGCCTCTTCC
GCGTCTTCGCCTTCGCCCTCAGACGAGTCGGATCTCCCTTTGGGCCGCCTCCCCGCATCGATACCGTCGA
CCTCGATCGAGACCTAGAAAAACATGGAGCAATCACAAGTAGCAATACAGCAGCTACCAATGCTGATTGT
GCCTGGCTAGAAGCACAAGAGGAGGAGGAGGTGGGTTTTCCAGTCACACCTCAGGTACCTTTAAGACCAA
TGACTTACAAGGCAGCTGTAGATCTTAGCCACTTTTTAAAAGAAAAGGGGGGACTGGAAGGGCTAATTCA
CTCCCAACGAAGACAAGATATCCTTGATCTGTGGATCTACCACACACAAGGCTACTTCCCTGATTGGCAG
AACTACACACCAGGGCCAGGGATCAGATATCCACTGACCTTTGGATGGTGCTACAAGCTAGTACCAGTTG
AGCAAGAGAAGGTAGAAGAAGCCAATGAAGGAGAGAACACCCGCTTGTTACACCCTGTGAGCCTGCATGG
GATGGATGACCCGGAGAGAGAAGTATTAGAGTGGAGGTTTGACAGCCGCCTAGCATTTCATCACATGGCC
CGAGAGCTGCATCCGGACTGTACTGGGTCTCTCTGGTTAGACCAGATCTGAGCCTGGGAGCTCTCTGGCT
AACTAGGGAACCCACTGCTTAAGCCTCAATAAAGCTTGCCTTGAGTGCTTCAAGTAGTGTGTGCCCGTCT
GTTGTGTGACTCTGGTAACTAGAGATCCCTCAGACCCTTTTAGTCAGTGTGGAAAATCTCTAGCAGCATG
TGAGCAAAAGGCCAGCAAAAGGCCAGGAACCGTAAAAAGGCCGCGTTGCTGGCGTTTTTCCATAGGCTCC
GCCCCCCTGACGAGCATCACAAAAATCGACGCTCAAGTCAGAGGTGGCGAAACCCGACAGGACTATAAAG
ATACCAGGCGTTTCCCCCTGGAAGCTCCCTCGTGCGCTCTCCTGTTCCGACCCTGCCGCTTACCGGATAC
CTGTCCGCCTTTCTCCCTTCGGGAAGCGTGGCGCTTTCTCATAGCTCACGCTGTAGGTATCTCAGTTCGG
TGTAGGTCGTTCGCTCCAAGCTGGGCTGTGTGCACGAACCCCCCGTTCAGCCCGACCGCTGCGCCTTATC
CGGTAACTATCGTCTTGAGTCCAACCCGGTAAGACACGACTTATCGCCACTGGCAGCAGCCACTGGTAAC
AGGATTAGCAGAGCGAGGTATGTAGGCGGTGCTACAGAGTTCTTGAAGTGGTGGCCTAACTACGGCTACA
CTAGAAGAACAGTATTTGGTATCTGCGCTCTGCTGAAGCCAGTTACCTTCGGAAAAAGAGTTGGTAGCTC
TTGATCCGGCAAACAAACCACCGCTGGTAGCGGTGGTTTTTTTGTTTGCAAGCAGCAGATTACGCGCAGA
AAAAAAGGATCTCAAGAAGATCCTTTGATCTTTTCTACGGGGTCTGACGCTCAGTGGAACGAAAACTCAC
GTTAAGGGATTTTGGTCATGAGATTATCAAAAAGGATCTTCACCTAGATCCTTTTAAATTAAAAATGAAG
TTTTAAATCAATCTAAAGTATATATGAGTAAACTTGGTCTGACAGTTACCAATGCTTAATCAGTGAGGCA
CCTATCTCAGCGATCTGTCTATTTCGTTCATCCATAGTTGCCTGACTCCCCGTCGTGTAGATAACTACGA
TACGGGAGGGCTTACCATCTGGCCCCAGTGCTGCAATGATACCGCGAGACCCACGCTCACCGGCTCCAGA
TTTATCAGCAATAAACCAGCCAGCCGGAAGGGCCGAGCGCAGAAGTGGTCCTGCAACTTTATCCGCCTCC
ATCCAGTCTATTAATTGTTGCCGGGAAGCTAGAGTAAGTAGTTCGCCAGTTAATAGTTTGCGCAACGTTG
TTGCCATTGCTACAGGCATCGTGGTGTCACGCTCGTCGTTTGGTATGGCTTCATTCAGCTCCGGTTCCCA
ACGATCAAGGCGAGTTACATGATCCCCCATGTTGTGCAAAAAAGCGGTTAGCTCCTTCGGTCCTCCGATC
GTTGTCAGAAGTAAGTTGGCCGCAGTGTTATCACTCATGGTTATGGCAGCACTGCATAATTCTCTTACTG
TCATGCCATCCGTAAGATGCTTTTCTGTGACTGGTGAGTACTCAACCAAGTCATTCTGAGAATAGTGTAT
GCGGCGACCGAGTTGCTCTTGCCCGGCGTCAATACGGGATAATACCGCGCCACATAGCAGAACTTTAAAA
GTGCTCATCATTGGAAAACGTTCTTCGGGGCGAAAACTCTCAAGGATCTTACCGCTGTTGAGATCCAGTT
CGATGTAACCCACTCGTGCACCCAACTGATCTTCAGCATCTTTTACTTTCACCAGCGTTTCTGGGTGAGC
AAAAACAGGAAGGCAAAATGCCGCAAAAAAGGGAATAAGGGCGACACGGAAATGTTGAATACTCATACTC
TTCCTTTTTCAATATTATTGAAGCATTTATCAGGGTTATTGTCTCATGAGCGGATACATATTTGAATGTA
TTTAGAAAAATAAACAAATAGGGGTTCCGCGCACATTTCCCCGAAAAGTGCCACCTGAC
Features (pLannotate 1.2.2; 24 found; start..end, strand, type, name):
     40..92      -  misc_feature   bom (fragment): basis of mobility region from pBR322
    247..626     +  enhancer       CMV enhancer: human cytomegalovirus immediate early enhancer
    627..826     +  promoter       CMV promoter: human cytomegalovirus (CMV) immediate early promoter
    844..1024    +  LTR            5' LTR (truncated): truncated 5' long terminal repeat (LTR) from HIV-1
   1071..1196    +  misc_feature   HIV-1 Ψ: packaging signal of human immunodeficiency virus type 1
   1180..1518    +  CDS            HIV-1 gag (fragment): gag protein from human immunodeficiency virus 1; gag
   1695..1928    +  misc_feature   RRE: The Rev response element (RRE) of HIV-1 allows for Rev-dependent mRNA export from the nucleus to the cytoplasm.
   2305..2405    +  CDS            Rev (fragment): human immunodeficiency virus 1 (HIV-1) Rev protein; rev; enhances nuclear export of unspliced and incompletely spliced viral mRNAs
   2455..2572    +  misc_feature   cPPT/CTS: central polypurine tract and central termination sequence of HIV-1
   2825..2858    +  protein_bind   loxP: Cre-mediated recombination occurs in the 8-bp core sequence (GCATACAT). Cre recombinase
   2984..3051    +  misc_RNA       tracrRNA (fragment): trans-activating CRISPR RNA for the Streptococcus pyogenes CRISPR/Cas9 system
   3176..3479    +  enhancer       CMV enhancer: human cytomegalovirus immediate early enhancer
   3480..3683    +  promoter       CMV promoter: human cytomegalovirus (CMV) immediate early promoter
   3717..4313    +  CDS            PuroR: puromycin N-acetyltransferase; pac from Streptomyces alboniger; confers resistance to puromycin
   4389..5096    +  CDS            mCherry: mCherry is a basic (constitutively fluorescent) red fluorescent protein published in 2004, derived from Discosoma sp.. It is reported to be a very rapidly-maturing monomer with low acid sensitivity.
   5119..5152    +  protein_bind   loxP: Cre-mediated recombination occurs in the 8-bp core sequence (GCATACAT). Cre recombinase
   5185..5208    +  misc_feature   MCS (fragment): pBluescript multiple cloning site
   5208..5796    +  misc_feature   WPRE: woodchuck hepatitis virus posttranscriptional regulatory element
   5797..5816    +  misc_feature   MCS (fragment): pBluescript multiple cloning site
   5818..6318    +  CDS            nef (fragment): NEF_HV1LA - Experimental evidence at protein level: Swiss-Prot protein existence level 1. Extracellular Nef protein targets CD4(+) T-lymphocytes for apoptosis by interacting with CXCR4 surface receptors. From Human immunodeficiency virus type 1 group M subtype B (isolate Lai) (HIV-1).
   6325..6505    +  LTR            5' LTR (truncated): truncated 5' long terminal repeat (LTR) from HIV-1
   6567..7155    -  rep_origin     ori: high-copy-number ColE1/pMB1/pBR322/pUC origin of replication
   7326..8186    -  CDS            AmpR: β-lactamase; bla; confers resistance to ampicillin, carbenicillin, and related antibiotics
   8187..8291    -  promoter       AmpR promoter: bla
