[The description below was written by a language model from this plasmid's Addgene catalogue record and pLannotate feature annotations shown in this document.]
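Description:
pSLQ1371_sgNanog is an 8.3 kb HIV-1-derived lentiviral transfer plasmid built on the pHR backbone and catalogued as a mammalian expression vector. It delivers a single guide RNA targeting mouse Nanog for use with the Streptococcus pyogenes CRISPR/Cas9 system. In bacteria it is maintained through a high-copy ColE1/pUC-type origin and an ampicillin resistance gene (β-lactamase with its own promoter).

The viral portion starts with a CMV enhancer/promoter fused to a truncated 5' LTR, which drives transcription of the genomic RNA. This is followed by the Ψ packaging signal with a partial gag sequence, the Rev response element for Rev-dependent nuclear export, and the cPPT/CTS element. It ends with a WPRE, which enhances transcript expression, a nef fragment and a second truncated LTR. Between two same-orientation loxP sites sit the sgRNA scaffold (annotated as a tracrRNA fragment) and a second CMV enhancer/promoter driving puromycin N-acetyltransferase followed by mCherry. This allows both drug selection and red fluorescent tracking of transduced or transfected cells. The two coding sequences are separated by a short unannotated gap, and the record does not identify any linker there. The loxP arrangement would in principle allow Cre-mediated excision of the guide and marker cassette.

The guide spacer was cloned between BstXI and XhoI sites, both retained. The promoter driving the sgRNA is not annotated in the feature table or stated in the record. The plasmid does not encode Cas9, so the nuclease must be supplied separately. The associated publication concerns small molecules that enhance CRISPR genome editing in pluripotent stem cells, which is consistent with use of this construct to target the Nanog locus in mouse cells.
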