Addgene plasmid #63710: pSLQ1371_sgNanog
Purpose: Express sgNanog in mammalian cells of mice.
Depositing lab: Stanley Qi. Depositing organization: Stanford University. Publication: Small Molecules Enhance CRISPR Genome Editing in Pluripotent Stem Cells. Yu C, Liu Y, Ma T, Liu K, Xu S, Zhang Y, Liu H, La Russa M, Xie M, Ding S, Qi LS. Cell Stem Cell. 2015 Feb 5;16(2):142-7. doi: 10.1016/j.stem.2015.01.003. PubMed 25658371.
Backbone
  Vector backbone: pHR
  Backbone size w/o insert (bp): 2700
  Total vector size (bp): 8319
  Vector type: Mammalian Expression
  Selectable markers: Puromycin
Growth in bacteria
  Bacterial resistance: Ampicillin, 100 μg/mL
  Growth temperature: 37°C
  Growth strain: Stbl3
  Copy number: High Copy
Gene/Insert
  Gene/Insert name: sgNanog, CMV promoter, puro, mCherry
  gRNA/shRNA sequence: gcgtaagtctcatatttcacc
  Species: M. musculus (mouse)
  Cloning method: Restriction Enzyme; 5′ cloning site BstXI (not destroyed); 3′ cloning site XhoI (not destroyed)
  Sequencing primers: 5′ agatccgacgcgccatctcta
Terms and licenses: Academic/Nonprofit Terms; Industry Terms: Not Available to Industry
How to cite: pSLQ1371_sgNanog was a gift from Stanley Qi (Addgene plasmid # 63710 ; http://n2t.net/addgene:63710 ; RRID:Addgene_63710)
