>Addgene plasmid #63710 | pSLQ1371_sgNanog | addgene partial sequence | sequence record 109905 | mU6-F old 5'-cagcacaaaaggaaactcacc-3'
TTGGCGTAAGTCTCATATTTCACCGTTTAAGAGCTATGCTGGAAACAGCATAGCAAGTTTAAATAAGGCT
AGTCCGTTATCAACTTGAAAAAGTGGCACCGAGTCGGTGCTTTTTTTCTCGAGTACTAGGATCCATTAGG
CGGCCGCGTGGATAACCGTATTACCGCCATGCATTAGTTATTAATAGTAATCAATTACGGGGTCATTAGT
TCATAGCCCATATATGGAGTTCCGCGTTACATAACTTACGGTAAATGGCCCGCCTGGCTGACCGCCCAAC
GACCCCCGCCCATTGACGTCAATAATGACGTATGTTCCCATAGTAACGCCAATAGGGACTTTCCATTGAC
GTCAATGGGTGGAGTATTTACGGTAAACTGCCCACTTGGCAGTACATCAAGTGTATCATATGCCAAGTAC
GCCCCCTATTGACGTCAATGACGGTAAATGGCCCGCCTGGCATTATGCCCAGTACATGACCTTATGGGAC
TTTCCTACTTGGCAGTACATCTACGTATTAGTCATCGCTATTACCATGGTGATGCGGTTTTGGCAGTACA
TCAATGGGCGTGGATAGCGGTTTGACTCAC
