>Addgene plasmid #63710 | pSLQ1371_sgNanog | addgene partial sequence | sequence record 109906 | mCherry-F 5'-ccccgtaatgcagaagaaga-3'
CGAGATCAAGCAGAGGCTGAAGCTGAAGGACGGCGGCCACTACGACGCTGAGGTCAAGACCACCTACAAG
GCCAAGAAGCCCGTGCAGCTGCCCGGCGCCTACAACGTCAACATCAAGTTGGACATCACCTCCCACAACG
AGGACTACACCATCGTGGAACAGTACGAACGCGCCGAGGGCCGCCACTCCACCGGCGGCATGGACGAGCT
GTACAAGTAAGAATTCGTCGAGGGACCTAATAACTTCGTATAGCATACATTATACGAAGTTATACATGTT
TAAGGGTTCCGGTTCCACTAGGTACAATTCGATATCAAGCTTATCGATAATCAACCTCTGGATTACAAAA
TTTGTGAAAGATTGACTGGTATTCTTAACTATGTTGCTCCTTTTACGCTATGTGGATACGCTGCTTTAAT
GCCTTTGTATCATGCTATTGCTTCCCGTATGGCTTTCATTTTCTCCTCCTTGTATAAATCCTGGTTGCTG
TCTCTTTATGAGGAGTTGTGGCCCGTTGTCAGGCAACGTGGCGTGGTGTGCACTGTGTTTGCTGACGCAA
CCCCCACTGGTTGGGGCATTGCCACCACCTGTCAGCTCCTTTCCGGGACTTTCGCTTTCCCCCTCCCTAT
TGCCACGGCGGAACTCATCGCCGCCTGCCTTGCCCGCTGCTGGACA
