>Addgene plasmid #63710 | pSLQ1371_sgNanog | addgene partial sequence | sequence record 110652 | mCherryseq-R 5'-cctcctcgcccttgctcaccat-3'
GCATGTTAGCAGACTTCCTCTGCCCTCTCCCGATCCGGCACCGGGCTTGCGGGTCATGCACCAGGTGCGC
GGTCCTTCGGGCACCTCGACGTCGGCGGTGACGGTGAAGCCGAGCCGCTCGTAGAAGGGGAGGTTGCGGG
GCGCGGAGGTCTCCAGGAAGGCGGGCACCCCGGCGCGCTCGGCCGCCTCCACTCCGGGGAGCACGACGGC
GCTGCCCAGACCCTTGCCCTGGTGGTCGGGCGAGACGCCGACGGTGGCCAGGAACCACGCGGGCTCCTTG
GGCCGGTGCGGCGCCAGGAGGCCTTCCATCTGTTGCTGCGCGGCCAGCCGGGAACCGCTCAACTCGGCCA
TGCGCGGGCCGATCTCGGCGAACACCGCCCCCGCTTCGACGCTCTCCGGCGTGGTCCAGACCGCCACCGC
GGCGCCGTCGTCCGCGACCCACACCTTGCCGATGTCGAGCCCGACGCGCGTGAGGAAGAGTTCTTGCAGC
TCGGTGACCCGCTCGATGTGGCGGTCCGGGTCGACGGTGTGGCGCGTGGCGGGGTAGTCGGCGAACGCGG
CGGCGAGGGTGCGTACGGCCCGGGGGACGTCGTCGCGGGTGGCGAGGCGCACCGT
